Addgene plasmid #139981: pCAG/Luci
Purpose: Expresses luciferase under the promoter of CAG. Transgene flanked by AAV2 ITR
Depositing lab: William Pu. Depositing organization: Boston Children's Hospital. Publication: AAV Gene Therapy Prevents and Reverses Heart Failure in A Murine Knockout Model of Barth Syndrome. Wang S, Li Y, Xu Y, Ma Q, Lin Z, Schlame M, Bezzerides VJ, Strathdee D, Pu WT. Circ Res. 2020 Mar 9. doi: 10.1161/CIRCRESAHA.119.315956. PubMed 32146862.
Backbone
  Vector backbone: AAV2/9.cTnT.PI.EGFP.RBG
  Backbone manufacturer: Penn Vector Core
  Backbone size w/o insert (bp): 4405
  Total vector size (bp): 5863
  Vector type: AAV
Growth in bacteria
  Bacterial resistance: Ampicillin, 100 μg/mL
  Growth temperature: 37°C
  Growth strain: NEB Stable
  Copy number: High Copy
Gene/Insert
  Gene/Insert name: Luciferase
  Species: Firefly
  Insert size (bp): 1653
  Promoter: CAG
  Cloning method: Restriction Enzyme; 5′ cloning site BamHI (not destroyed); 3′ cloning site NOTI (not destroyed)
  Sequencing primers: 5′ ATGGAAGACGCCAAAAACATAAAG
Terms and licenses: Academic/Nonprofit Terms; Industry Terms: Not Available to Industry
How to cite: pCAG/Luci was a gift from William Pu (Addgene plasmid # 139981 ; http://n2t.net/addgene:139981 ; RRID:Addgene_139981)
