[The description below was written by a language model from this plasmid's Addgene catalogue record and pLannotate feature annotations shown in this document.]
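Description:
pCAG/Luci is an AAV transfer (cis) plasmid of about 5.9 kb, derived from a Penn Vector Core AAV2/9.cTnT.PI.EGFP.RBG backbone, in which a firefly luciferase reporter is driven by the CAG promoter and, according to the catalogue entry, flanked by AAV2 inverted terminal repeats. It is maintained in E. coli through a high-copy ColE1/pUC-type origin and selected with ampicillin via the β-lactamase gene and its own promoter. An f1 phage origin is also present. It is grown in a recombination-deficient strain, the usual precaution for keeping ITR repeats intact.

The expression cassette begins with a CMV immediate-early enhancer fragment that spans the numbering origin. This is followed by the chicken β-actin promoter and chicken β-actin/rabbit β-globin-type intron segments, which together form the composite CAG promoter and give strong, broadly active expression in mammalian cells. The 1,653 bp luc+ luciferase coding sequence, cloned between BamHI and NotI sites, follows and is succeeded by an SV40 polyadenylation signal, which is annotated on the opposite strand. Short hits to HBB, large T antigen, lacI and lacZα are likely residual fragments of the intron, poly(A) region and cloning backbone rather than functional genes.

The automated annotation detects only partial AAV2 ITR fragments, both located upstream of the enhancer, and none downstream of the poly(A) signal. The 3′ ITR described in the catalogue is therefore not confirmed by the feature table, which may reflect the difficulty of sequencing and annotating these repeats. When packaged with rep/cap and helper functions, the construct would yield recombinant AAV for ubiquitous luciferase expression. This suits it to use as a bioluminescent reporter or control vector, as in the associated mouse cardiac gene therapy study.
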