Features (pLannotate 1.2.2; 16 found; start..end, strand, type, name):
    148..425     +  promoter       chicken β-actin promoter: No description available
    426..561     +  intron         hybrid intron (fragment): hybrid between chicken β-actin (CBA) and minute virus of mice (MMV) introns (Gray et al., 2011)
    650..780     +  intron         chimeric intron (fragment): chimera between introns from chicken β-actin and rabbit β-globin
    784..861     +  CDS            HBB (fragment): HBB_COLGU - Experimental evidence at transcript level: Swiss-Prot protein existence level 2. Involved in oxygen transport from the lung to the various peripheral tissues. From Colobus guereza (Mantled guereza) (Eastern black-and-white colobus monkey).
    855..2507    +  CDS            luciferase: firefly luciferase; luc+; enhanced luc+ version of the luciferase gene
   2531..2652    -  polyA_signal   SV40 poly(A) signal: SV40 polyadenylation signal
   2675..2743    -  CDS            large T antigen (fragment): large T antigen from SV40 (simian virus 40)
   2941..2997    -  CDS            lacI (fragment): lac repressor; lacI; The lac repressor binds to the lac operator to inhibit transcription in E. coli. This inhibition can be relieved by adding lactose or isopropyl-β-D-thiogalactopyranoside (IPTG).
   3180..3768    -  rep_origin     ori: high-copy-number ColE1/pMB1/pBR322/pUC origin of replication
   3939..4799    -  CDS            AmpR: β-lactamase; bla; confers resistance to ampicillin, carbenicillin, and related antibiotics
   4800..4904    -  promoter       AmpR promoter: bla
   4957..5385    -  rep_origin     f1 ori (sequence partly withheld): f1 bacteriophage origin of replication; arrow indicates direction of (+) strand synthesis
   5390..5459    -  CDS            lacZα (fragment): LacZα fragment of β-galactosidase; lacZ fragment
   5457..5484    +  repeat_region  AAV2 ITR (fragment): inverted terminal repeat of adeno-associated virus serotype 2 inverted
   5562..5694    -  repeat_region  AAV2 ITR (fragment): inverted terminal repeat of adeno-associated virus serotype 2 inverted
   5755..146     +  enhancer       CMV enhancer (fragment) (across the origin): human cytomegalovirus immediate early enhancer
>Addgene plasmid #139981 | pCAG/Luci | addgene full sequence | sequence record 275781 | Addgene  NGS Result
TACATCAAGTGTATCATATGCCAAGTACGCCCCCTATTGACGTCAATGACGGTAAATGGCCCGCCTGGCA
TTATGCCCAGTACATGACCTTATGGGACTTTCCTACTTGGCAGTACATCTACGTATTAGTCATCGCTATT
ACCATGGTCGAGGTGAGCCCCACGTTCTGCTTCACTCTCCCCATCTCCCCCCCCTCCCCACCCCCAATTT
TGTATTTATTTATTTTTTAATTATTTTGTGCAGCGATGGGGGCGGGGGGGGGGGGGGGGCGCGCGCCAGG
SGGGGCGGGGCGGGGCGAGGGGCGGGGCGGGGCGAGGCGGAGAGGTGCGGCGGCAGCCAATCAGAGCGGC
GCGCTCCGAAAGTTTCCTTTTATGGCGAGGCGGCGGCGGCGGCGGCCCTATAAAAAGCGAAGCGCGCGGC
GGGCGGGAGTCGCTGCGCGCTGCCTTCGCCCCGTGCCCCGCTCCGCCGCCGCCTCGCGCCGCCCGCCCCG
GCTCTGACTGACCGCGTTACTCCCACAGGTGAGCGGGCGGGACGGCCCTTCTCCTCCGGGCTGTAATTAG
CGCTTGGTTTAATGACGGCTTGTTTCTTTTCTGTGGCTGCGTGAAAGCCTTGAGGGGCTCCGGGAGGGCC
CTTTGTGCGGGGGGAGCGGCTCGGGGCTGTCCGCGGGGGGACGGCTGCCTTCGGGGGGGACGGGGCAGGG
CGGGGTTCGGCTTCTGGCGTGTGACCGGCGGCTCTAGAGCCTCTGCTAACCATGTTCATGCCTTCTTCTT
TTTCCTACAGCTCCTGGGCAACGTGCTGGTTATTGTGCTGTCTCATCATTTTGGCAAAGAATTGGATCCC
CGGGTACCGCTAGCATGGAAGACGCCAAAAACATAAAGAAAGGCCCGGCGCCATTCTATCCGCTGGAAGA
TGGAACCGCTGGAGAGCAACTGCATAAGGCTATGAAGAGATACGCCCTGGTTCCTGGAACAATTGCTTTT
ACAGATGCACATATCGAGGTGGACATCACTTACGCTGAGTACTTCGAAATGTCCGTTCGGTTGGCAGAAG
CTATGAAACGATATGGGCTGAATACAAATCACAGAATCGTCGTATGCAGTGAAAACTCTCTTCAATTCTT
TATGCCGGTGTTGGGCGCGTTATTTATCGGAGTTGCAGTTGCGCCCGCGAACGACATTTATAATGAACGT
GAATTGCTCAACAGTATGGGCATTTCGCAGCCTACCGTGGTGTTCGTTTCCAAAAAGGGGTTGCAAAAAA
TTTTGAACGTGCAAAAAAAGCTCCCAATCATCCAAAAAATTATTATCATGGATTCTAAAACGGATTACCA
GGGATTTCAGTCGATGTACACGTTCGTCACATCTCATCTACCTCCCGGTTTTAATGAATACGATTTTGTG
CCAGAGTCCTTCGATAGGGACAAGACAATTGCACTGATCATGAACTCCTCTGGATCTACTGGTCTGCCTA
AAGGTGTCGCTCTGCCTCATAGAACTGCCTGCGTGAGATTCTCGCATGCCAGAGATCCTATTTTTGGCAA
TCAAATCATTCCGGATACTGCGATTTTAAGTGTTGTTCCATTCCATCACGGTTTTGGAATGTTTACTACA
CTCGGATATTTGATATGTGGATTTCGAGTCGTCTTAATGTATAGATTTGAAGAAGAGCTGTTTCTGAGGA
GCCTTCAGGATTACAAGATTCAAAGTGCGCTGCTGGTGCCAACCCTATTCTCCTTCTTCGCCAAAAGCAC
TCTGATTGACAAATACGATTTATCTAATTTACACGAAATTGCTTCTGGTGGCGCTCCCCTCTCTAAGGAA
GTCGGGGAAGCGGTTGCCAAGAGGTTCCATCTGCCAGGTATCAGGCAAGGATATGGGCTCACTGAGACTA
CATCAGCTATTCTGATTACACCCGAGGGGGATGATAAACCGGGCGCGGTCGGTAAAGTTGTTCCATTTTT
TGAAGCGAAGGTTGTGGATCTGGATACCGGGAAAACGCTGGGCGTTAATCAAAGAGGCGAACTGTGTGTG
AGAGGTCCTATGATTATGTCCGGTTATGTAAACAATCCGGAAGCGACCAACGCCTTGATTGACAAGGATG
GATGGCTACATTCTGGAGACATAGCTTACTGGGACGAAGACGAACACTTCTTCATCGTTGACCGCCTGAA
GTCTCTGATTAAGTACAAAGGCTATCAGGTGGCTCCCGCTGAATTGGAATCCATCTTGCTCCAACACCCC
AACATCTTCGACGCAGGTGTCGCAGGTCTTCCCGACGATGACGCCGGTGAACTTCCCGCCGCCGTTGTTG
TTTTGGAGCACGGAAAGACGATGACGGAAAAAGAGATCGTGGATTACGTCGCCAGTCAAGTAACAACCGC
GAAAAAGTTGCGCGGAGGAGTTGTGTTTGTGGACGAAGTACCGAAAGGTCTTACCGGAAAACTCGACGCA
AGAAAAATCAGAGAGATCCTCATAAAGGCCAAGAAGGGCGGAAAGATCGCCGTGTAAGCGGCCGCTTCGA
GCAGACATGATAAGATACATTGATGAGTTTGGACAAACCACAACTAGAATGCAGTGAAAAAAATGCTTTA
TTTGTGAAATTTGTGATGCTATTGCTTTATTTGTAACCATTATAAGCTGCAATAAACAAGTTAACAACAA
CAATTGCATTCATTTTATGTTTCAGGTTCAGGGGGAGATGTGGGAGGTTTTTTAAAGCAAGTAAAACCTC
TACAAATGTGGTAAAATCGATAAGGATCTTCCTAGAGCATGGCTACGTAGATAAGTAGCATGGCGGGTTA
ATCATTAACTACAAGGAACCCCTAGTGATGGAGTTGGCCACTCCCTCTCTGCGCGCTCGCTCGCTCACTG
AGGCCGYSCGSKCKKTSSYCSGRCGSCGSCSGGGCTTTGCCCGGGCGGCCTCAGTGAGCGAGCGAGCGCG
CAGCTGCATTAATGAATCGGCCAACGCGCGGGGAGAGGCGGTTTGCGTATTGGGCGCTCTTCCGCTTCCT
CGCTCACTGACTCGCTGCGCTCGGTCGTTCGGCTGCGGCGAGCGGTATCAGCTCACTCAAAGGCGGTAAT
ACGGTTATCCACAGAATCAGGGGATAACGCAGGAAAGAACATGTGAGCAAAAGGCCAGCAAAAGGCCAGG
AACCGTAAAAAGGCCGCGTTGCTGGCGTTTTTCCATAGGCTCCGCCCCCCTGACGAGCATCACAAAAATC
GACGCTCAAGTCAGAGGTGGCGAAACCCGACAGGACTATAAAGATACCAGGCGTTTCCCCCTGGAAGCTC
CCTCGTGCGCTCTCCTGTTCCGACCCTGCCGCTTACCGGATACCTGTCCGCCTTTCTCCCTTCGGGAAGC
GTGGCGCTTTCTCATAGCTCACGCTGTAGGTATCTCAGTTCGGTGTAGGTCGTTCGCTCCAAGCTGGGCT
GTGTGCACGAACCCCCCGTTCAGCCCGACCGCTGCGCCTTATCCGGTAACTATCGTCTTGAGTCCAACCC
GGTAAGACACGACTTATCGCCACTGGCAGCAGCCACTGGTAACAGGATTAGCAGAGCGAGGTATGTAGGC
GGTGCTACAGAGTTCTTGAAGTGGTGGCCTAACTACGGCTACACTAGAAGAACAGTATTTGGTATCTGCG
CTCTGCTGAAGCCAGTTACCTTCGGAAAAAGAGTTGGTAGCTCTTGATCCGGCAAACAAACCACCGCTGG
TAGCGGTGGTTTTTTTGTTTGCAAGCAGCAGATTACGCGCAGAAAAAAAGGATCTCAAGAAGATCCTTTG
ATCTTTTCTACGGGGTCTGACGCTCAGTGGAACGAAAACTCACGTTAAGGGATTTTGGTCATGAGATTAT
CAAAAAGGATCTTCACCTAGATCCTTTTAAATTAAAAATGAAGTTTTAAATCAATCTAAAGTATATATGA
GTAAACTTGGTCTGACAGTTACCAATGCTTAATCAGTGAGGCACCTATCTCAGCGATCTGTCTATTTCGT
TCATCCATAGTTGCCTGACTCCCCGTCGTGTAGATAACTACGATACGGGAGGGCTTACCATCTGGCCCCA
GTGCTGCAATGATACCGCGAGACCCACGCTCACCGGCTCCAGATTTATCAGCAATAAACCAGCCAGCCGG
AAGGGCCGAGCGCAGAAGTGGTCCTGCAACTTTATCCGCCTCCATCCAGTCTATTAATTGTTGCCGGGAA
GCTAGAGTAAGTAGTTCGCCAGTTAATAGTTTGCGCAACGTTGTTGCCATTGCTACAGGCATCGTGGTGT
CACGCTCGTCGTTTGGTATGGCTTCATTCAGCTCCGGTTCCCAACGATCAAGGCGAGTTACATGATCCCC
CATGTTGTGCAAAAAAGCGGTTAGCTCCTTCGGTCCTCCGATCGTTGTCAGAAGTAAGTTGGCCGCAGTG
TTATCACTCATGGTTATGGCAGCACTGCATAATTCTCTTACTGTCATGCCATCCGTAAGATGCTTTTCTG
TGACTGGTGAGTACTCAACCAAGTCATTCTGAGAATAGTGTATGCGGCGACCGAGTTGCTCTTGCCCGGC
GTCAATACGGGATAATACCGCGCCACATAGCAGAACTTTAAAAGTGCTCATCATTGGAAAACGTTCTTCG
GGGCGAAAACTCTCAAGGATCTTACCGCTGTTGAGATCCAGTTCGATGTAACCCACTCGTGCACCCAACT
GATCTTCAGCATCTTTTACTTTCACCAGCGTTTCTGGGTGAGCAAAAACAGGAAGGCAAAATGCCGCAAA
AAAGGGAATAAGGGCGACACGGAAATGTTGAATACTCATACTCTTCCTTTTTCAATATTATTGAAGCATT
TATCAGGGTTATTGTCTCATGAGCGGATACATATTTGAATGTATTTAGAAAAATAAACAAATAGGGGTTC
CGCGCACATTTCCCCGAAAAGTGCCACCTAAATTGTAAGCGTTAATATTTTGTTAAAATTCGCGTTAAAT
TTTTGTTAAATCAGCTCATTTTTTAACCAATAGGCCGAAATCGGCAAAATCCCTTATAAATCAAAAGAAT
AGACCGAGATAGGGT
[37 nt withheld, positions 5056-5092]
AAAGAACGTGGACTCCAACGTCAAAGG
[49 nt withheld, positions 5120-5168]
T
[91 nt withheld, positions 5170-5260]
G
[124 nt withheld, positions 5262-5385]
CCCATTCGCCATTCAGGCTGCGCAACTGTTGGGAAGGGCGATCGGTGCGGGCCTCTTCGCTATTACGCCA
GCTGCGCGCTCGCTCGCTCACTGAGGCCGCCCGGGCAAAGCCCGGGCGTCKSGSGMCCYYTKGTCGCCCG
GCCTCAGTGASSGWGCGRGCCTCYWCGCTATTACGCCAGCTGCGCGCTCGCTCGCTCACTGAGGCCGCCC
GGGCAAAGCCCGGGCGTCGGGCGACCTTTGGTCGCCCGGCCTCAGTGAGCGAGCGAGCGCGCAGAGAGGG
AGTGGCCAACTCCATCACTAGGGGTTCCTTGTAGTTAATGATTAACCCGCCATGCTACTTATCTACGTAG
CCATGCTCTAGGAAGAGTACCATTGACGTCAATAATGACGTATGTTCCCATAGTAACGCCAATAGGGACT
TTCCATTGACGTCAATGGGTGGAGTATTTACGGTAAACTGCCCACTTGGCAG
